>Addgene plasmid #134169 | pJM160 | addgene full sequence | sequence record 272846 | Addgene NGS Result
AGGGTGATGGTTCACAATTCGAGCTCGGTACCCGACACCATCGAATGGTGCAAAACCTTTCGCGGTATGG
CATGATAGCGCCCGGAAGAGAGTCAATTCAGGGTGGTGAATGTGAAACCAGTAACGTTATACGATGTCGC
AGAGTATGCCGGTGTCTCTTATCAGACCGTTTCCCGCGTGGTGAACCAGGCCAGCCACGTTTCTGCGAAA
ACGCGGGAAAAAGTGGAAGCGGCGATGGCGGAGCTGAATTACATTCCCAACCGCGTGGCACAACAACTGG
CGGGCAAACAGTCGTTGCTGATTGGCGTTGCCACCTCCAGTCTGGCCCTGCACGCGCCGTCGCAAATTGT
CGCGGCGATTAAATCTCGCGCCGATCAACTGGGTGCCAGCGTGGTGGTGTCGATGGTAGAACGAAGCGGC
GTCGAAGCCTGTAAAGCGGCGGTGCACAATCTTCTCGCGCAACGCGTCAGTGGGCTGATCATTAACTATC
CGCTGGATGACCAGGATGCCATTGCTGTGGAAGCTGCCTGCACTAATGTTCCGGCGTTATTTCTTGATGT
CTCTGACCAGACACCCATCAACAGTATTATTTTCTCCCATGAAGACGGTACGCGACTGGGCGTGGAGCAT
CTGGTCGCATTGGGTCACCAGCAAATCGCGCTGTTAGCGGGCCCATTAAGTTCTGTCTCGGCGCGTCTGC
GTCTGGCTGGCTGGCATAAATATCTCACTCGCAATCAAATTCAGCCGATAGCGGAACGGGAAGGCGACTG
GAGTGCCATGTCCGGTTTTCAACAAACCATGCAAATGCTGAATGAGGGCATCGTTCCCACTGCGATGCTG
GTTGCCAACGATCAGATGGCGCTGGGCGCAATGCGCGCCATTACCGAGTCCGGGCTGCGCGTTGGTGCGG
ATATCTCGGTAGTGGGATACGACGATACCGAAGACAGCTCATGTTATATCCCGCCGTTAACCACCATCAA
ACAGGATTTTCGCCTGCTGGGGCAAACCAGCGTGGACCGCTTGCTGCAACTCTCTCAGGGCCAGGCGGTG
AAGGGCAATCAGCTGTTGCCCGTCTCACTGGTGAAAAGAAAAACCACCCTGGCGCCCAATACGCAAACCG
CCTCTCCCCGCGCGTTGGCCGATTCATTAATGCAGCTGGCACGACAGGTTTCCCGACTGGAAAGCGGGCA
GTGAGCGCAACGCAATTAATGTAAGTTAGCTCACTCATTAGGCACCCCAGGCTTTACACTTTATGCTTCC
GACCTGCAGGCATGCAAGCT
[32 nt withheld, positions 1281-1312]
CCTTTGACGTTGGAGTCCACGTTCTTT
[37 nt withheld, positions 1340-1376]
ACCCTATCTCGGTCTATTCTTTTGATTTATAAGGGATTTTGCCGATTTCGGCCTATTGGTTAAAAAATGA
GCTGATTTAACAAAAATTTAACGCGAATTTTAACAAAATATTAACGCTTACAATTTCCATTCGCCATTCA
GGCTGCGCAACTGTTGGGAAGGGCGATCGGTGCGGGCCTCTTCGCTATTACGCCAGGTTATCCGGATATA
GTTCCTCCTTTCAGCAAAAAACCCCTCAAGACCCGTTTAGAGGCCCCAAGGGGTTATGCTAGTTATTGCT
CAGCGGTGGCAGCAGCCAACTCAGCTTCCTTTCGGGCTTTGTTAGCAGCCGGATCAAGCTGGGATTTAGG
TGACACTATAGAATACTCAAGCTTWWRYAYGMSKCMCTATAGGGAATTGTGAGCGGATAACAATTCCTCT
AGAAATAATTTTGTTTAACTTTAAGAAGGAGATATATCCATGGCCGACATGGAAGTCATCGAGCTGAACA
AATGCACCTCGGGCCAATCCTTTGAAGTCATCCTGAAGCCACCCTCCTTTGATGGGGTTCCCGAGTTCAA
CGCCTCCCTGCCAAGGCGGCGAGACCCATCCCTGGAAGAGATCCAGAAGAAACTAGAAGCGGCTGAGGAG
CGAAGGAAGTACCAGGAAGCGGAGCTCCTGAAACACCTAGCAGAGAAACGGGAACATGAGAGAGAGGTGA
TCCAAAAGGCCATTGAGGAAAACAACAACTTCATCAAGATGGCTAAGGAAAAACTGGCCCAGAAGATGGA
ATCCAACAAGGAGAACAGGGAGGCCCACCTCGCCGCCATGTTGGAACGGCTGCAAGAGAAGGACAAGCAC
GCCGAGGAGGTGCGGAAAAACAAGGAGCTGAAGGAAGAGGCCTCCAGGGGCGGCAGCGGCCACCATCACC
ATCACCATTGAGGATCSSRKYMMTSWAKMKGCSRMCGCRYGSRKARRSKCGGTTTGCGTATTGGGCGCTC
TTCCGCTTCCTCGCTCACTGACTCGCTGCGCTCGGTCGTTCGGCTGCGGCGAGCGGTATCAGCTCACTCA
AAGGCGGTAATACGGTTATCCACAGAATCAGGGGATAACGCAGGAAAGAACATGTGAGCAAAAGGCCAGC
AAAAGGCCAGGAACCGTAAAAAGGCCGCGTTGCTGGCGTTTTTCCATAGGCTCCGCCCCCCTGACGAGCA
TCACAAAAATCGACGCTCAAGTCAGAGGTGGCGAAACCCGACAGGACTATAAAGATACCAGGCGTTTCCC
CCTGGAAGCTCCCTCGTGCGCTCTCCTGTTCCGACCCTGCCGCTTACCGGATACCTGTCCGCCTTTCTCC
CTTCGGGAAGCGTGGCGCTTTCTCATAGCTCACGCTGTAGGTATCTCAGTTCGGTGTAGGTCGTTCGCTC
CAAGCTGGGCTGTGTGCACGAACCCCCCGTTCAGCCCGACCGCTGCGCCTTATCCGGTAACTATCGTCTT
GAGTCCAACCCGGTAAGACACGACTTATCGCCACTGGCAGCAGCCACTGGTAACAGGATTAGCAGAGCGA
GGTATGTAGGCGGTGCTACAGAGTTCTTGAAGTGGTGGCCTAACTACGGCTACACTAGAAGAACAGTATT
TGGTATCTGCGCTCTGCTGAAGCCAGTTACCTTCGGAAAAAGAGTTGGTAGCTCTTGATCCGGCAAACAA
ACCACCGCTGGTAGCGGTGGTTTTTTTGTTTGCAAGCAGCAGATTACGCGCAGAAAAAAAGGATCTCAAG
AAGATCCTTTGATCTTTTCTACGGGGTCTGACGCTCAGTGGAACGAAAACTCACGTTAAGGGATTTTGGT
CATGAGATTATCAAAAAGGATCTTCACCTAGATCCTTTTAAATTAAAAATGAAGTTTTAAATCAATCTAA
AGTATATATGAGTAAACTTGGTCTGACAGTTACCAATGCTTAATCAGTGAGGCACCTATCTCAGCGATCT
GTCTATTTCGTTCATCCATAGTTGCCTGACTCCCCGTCGTGTAGATAACTACGATACGGGAGGGCTTACC
ATCTGGCCCCAGTGCTGCAATGATACCGCGAGACCCACGCTCACCGGCTCCAGATTTATCAGCAATAAAC
CAGCCAGCCGGAAGGGCCGAGCGCAGAAGTGGTCCTGCAACTTTATCCGCCTCCATCCAGTCTATTAATT
GTTGCCGGGAAGCTAGAGTAAGTAGTTCGCCAGTTAATAGTTTGCGCAACGTTGTTGCCATTGCTACAGG
CATCGTGGTGTCACGCTCGTCGTTTGGTATGGCTTCATTCAGCTCCGGTTCCCAACGATCAAGGCGAGTT
ACATGATCCCCCATGTTGTGCAAAAAAGCGGTTAGCTCCTTCGGTCCTCCGATCGTTGTCAGAAGTAAGT
TGGCCGCAGTGTTATCACTCATGGTTATGGCAGCACTGCATAATTCTCTTACTGTCATGCCATCCGTAAG
ATGCTTTTCTGTGACTGGTGAGTACTCAACCAAGTCATTCTGAGAATAGTGTATGCGGCGACCGAGTTGC
TCTTGCCCGGCGTCAATACGGGATAATACCGCGCCACATAGCAGAACTTTAAAAGTGCTCATCATTGGAA
AACGTTCTTCGGGGCGAAAACTCTCAAGGATCTTACCGCTGTTGAGATCCAGTTCGATGTAACCCACTCG
TGCACCCAACTGATCTTCAGCATCTTTTACTTTCACCAGCGTTTCTGGGTGAGCAAAAACAGGAAGGCAA
AATGCCGCAAAAAAGGGAATAAGGGCGACACGGAAATGTTGAATACTCATACTCTTCCTTTTTCAATATT
ATTGAAGCATTTATCAGGGTTATTGTCTCATGAGCGGATACATATTTGAATGTATTTAGAAAAATAAACA
AATAGGGGTTCCGCGCACATTTCCCCGAAAAGTGCCACCTGACGTCTAAGAAACCATTATTATCATGACA
TTAACCTATAAAAATAGGCGTATCACGAGGCCCTTTCGTCTCGCGCGTTTCGGTGATGACGGTGAAAACC
TCTGACACATGCAGCTCCCGGAGACGGTCACAGCTTGTCTGTAAGCGGATGCCGGGAGCAGACAAGCCCG
TCAGGGCGCGTCAGCGGGTGTTGGCGGGTGTCGGGGCTGGCTTAACTATGCGGCATCAGAGCAGATTGTA
CTGAGAGTGCACCATATGCGGTGTGAAATACCGCACAGATGCGTAAGGAGAAAATACCGCATCAGG
[124 nt withheld, positions 4593-4716]
C
[91 nt withheld, positions 4718-4808]
Features (pLannotate 1.2.2; 21 found; start..end, strand, type, name):
     16..34      +  misc_feature   MCS (fragment): pUC18/19 multiple cloning site
     34..111     +  promoter       lacIq promoter: lacI (mutant); In the lacIq allele, a single base change in the promoter boosts expression of the lacI gene about 10-fold.
    112..1194    +  CDS            lacI: lac repressor; lacI; The lac repressor binds to the lac operator to inhibit transcription in E. coli. This inhibition can be relieved by adding lactose or isopropyl-β-D-thiogalactopyranoside (IPTG).
   1207..1228    +  protein_bind   CAP binding site: CAP binding activates transcription in the presence of cAMP. E. coli catabolite activator protein
   1243..1261    +  promoter       lac UV5 promoter (fragment): E. coli lac promoter with an "up" mutation
   1260..1280    +  misc_feature   MCS (fragment): pUC18/19 multiple cloning site
   1281..1502    +  rep_origin     M13 ori (fragment) (sequence partly withheld): M13 bacteriophage origin of replication; arrow indicates direction of (+) strand synthesis
   1506..1572    -  CDS            lacZα (fragment): LacZα fragment of β-galactosidase; lacZ fragment
   1601..1648    -  terminator     T7 terminator: transcription terminator for bacteriophage T7 RNA polymerase
   1656..1705    -  CDS            SET1 (fragment): solubility-enhancement tag derived from T7 phage gene 10B
   1720..1738    +  promoter       SP6 promoter: promoter for bacteriophage SP6 RNA polymerase
   1769..1793    +  protein_bind   lac operator: The lac repressor binds to the lac operator to inhibit transcription in E. coli. This inhibition can be relieved by adding lactose or isopropyl-β-D-thiogalactopyranoside (IPTG). lac repressor encoded by lacI
   1806..1828    +  RBS            RBS: efficient ribosome binding site from bacteriophage T7 gene 10 (Olins and Rangwala, 1989)
   1836..2264    +  CDS            STMN4 (fragment): STMN4_HUMAN - Experimental evidence at protein level: Swiss-Prot protein existence level 1. Exhibits microtubule-destabilizing activity. From Homo sapiens (Human).
   2277..2294    +  CDS            6xHis: 6xHis affinity tag
   2537..3125    -  rep_origin     ori: high-copy-number ColE1/pMB1/pBR322/pUC origin of replication
   3296..4156    -  CDS            AmpR: β-lactamase; bla; confers resistance to ampicillin, carbenicillin, and related antibiotics
   4157..4261    -  promoter       AmpR promoter: bla
   4356..4391    +  CDS            rop (fragment): Rop protein, which maintains plasmids at low copy number; rop
   4493..4592    +  misc_feature   bom (fragment): basis of mobility region from pBR322
   4593..15      +  rep_origin     f1 ori (fragment) (across the origin) (sequence partly withheld): f1 bacteriophage origin of replication; arrow indicates direction of (+) strand synthesis
