[The description below was written by a language model from this plasmid's Addgene catalogue record and pLannotate feature annotations shown in this document.]
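Description:
pJM160 is a bacterial expression plasmid built on the pBAT4 backbone for producing the stathmin-like domain (SLD) of human RB3, the product of the STMN4 gene. It is a high-copy plasmid carrying a ColE1/pUC-type origin of replication and a β-lactamase gene with its own promoter for ampicillin selection. The annotated 4,808 nt sequence also shows fragments of f1/M13 phage origins, bom and rop, along with short pieces of lacZα and pUC polylinker; these appear to be backbone remnants rather than functional elements.

The insert encodes residues 49–189 of RB3. In the feature table, the STMN4 fragment lies downstream of a lac operator and the efficient bacteriophage T7 gene 10 ribosome binding site, and is followed closely by a 6xHis coding segment, which would give a C-terminally His-tagged protein suited to metal-affinity purification if it is in frame. The plasmid also carries lacI under the lacIq promoter, so the lac repressor is supplied in cis and expression should be inducible with IPTG through the operator. The promoter directly driving the insert is not annotated: only an SP6 promoter is called upstream of the operator, and a T7 terminator is annotated on the opposite strand upstream of the cassette, so the record does not clearly state the driving promoter. The cloning sites used are also unrecorded.

STMN4 is annotated as having microtubule-destabilizing activity, and stathmin-like domains are generally known for binding tubulin dimers. Together with the associated study on tubulin-interacting surfaces of a kinetochore protein, this suggests that the recombinant RB3-SLD serves as a reagent for in vitro tubulin-binding work.
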