Addgene plasmid #134169: pJM160
Purpose: Bacterial expression of RB3 stathmin-like domain (SLD)
Depositing lab: Iain Cheeseman. Depositing organization: Whitehead Institute for Biomedical Research. Publication: Microtubule Tip Tracking by the Spindle and Kinetochore Protein Ska1 Requires Diverse Tubulin-Interacting Surfaces. Monda JK, Whitney IP, Tarasovetc EV, Wilson-Kubalek E, Milligan RA, Grishchuk EL, Cheeseman IM. Curr Biol. 2017 Dec 4;27(23):3666-3675.e6. doi: 10.1016/j.cub.2017.10.018. Epub 2017 Nov 16. PubMed 29153323.
Backbone
  Vector backbone: pBAT4
  Backbone manufacturer: Marko Hyvonen & Johan Peranen (Addgene plasmid # 112580 )
  Vector type: Bacterial Expression
Growth in bacteria
  Bacterial resistance: Ampicillin, 100 μg/mL
  Growth temperature: 37°C
  Growth strain: DH5alpha
  Copy number: High Copy
Gene/Insert
  Gene/Insert name: RB3-SLD
  Species: H. sapiens (human)
  Mutation: residues 49-189
  Entrez Gene: STMN4 (a.k.a. RB3)
  Cloning method: Restriction Enzyme; 5′ cloning site unknown (unknown if destroyed); 3′ cloning site unknown (unknown if destroyed)
Terms and licenses: Academic/Nonprofit Terms; Industry Terms: Not Available to Industry
How to cite: pJM160 was a gift from Iain Cheeseman (Addgene plasmid # 134169 ; http://n2t.net/addgene:134169 ; RRID:Addgene_134169)
