>Addgene plasmid #134169 | pJM160 | depositor partial sequence | sequence record 258003 | Plasmid Vector Seq
TAATACGACTCACTATAGGGAATTGTGAGCGGATAACAATTCCTCTAGAAATAATTTTGTTTAACTTTAA
GAAGGAGATATATCCATGGATATCGAATTCGTCGACCTCGAGGGATCCGGGCCCTCTAGATGCGGCCGCA
TGCATAAGCTTGAGTATTCTATAGTGTCACCTAAATCCCAGCTTGATCCGGCTGCTAACAAAGCCCGAAA
GGAAGCTGAGTTGGCTGCTGCCACCGCTGAGCAATAACTAGCATAACCCCTTGGGGCCTCTAAACGGGTC
TTGAGGGGTTTTTTGCTGAAAGGAGGAACTATATCCGGATAACCTGGCGTAATAGCGAAGAGGCCCGCAC
CGATCGCCCTTCCCAACAGTTGCGCAGCCTGAATGGCGAATGGAAATTGTAAACGTTAATATTTTGTTAA
AATTCGCGTTAAATATTTGTTAAATCAGCTCATTTTTTAACCAATAGGCCGAAATCGGCAAAATCCCTTA
TAAATCAAAAGAATAGACCGAGATAGGGT
[37 nt withheld, positions 520-556]
AAAGAACGTGGACTCCAACGTCAAAGG
[35 nt withheld, positions 584-618]
AGCTTGCATGCCTGCAGGTCGGAAGCATAAAGTGTAAAGCCTGGGGTGCCTAATGAGTGAGCTAACTCAC
ATTAATTGCGTTGCGCTCACTGCCCGCTTTCCAGTCGGGAAACCTGTCGTGCCAGCTGCATTAATGAATC
GGCCAACGCGCGGGGAGAGGCGGTTTGCGTATTGGGCGCCAGGGTGGTTTTTCTTTTCACCAGTGAGACG
GGCAACAGCTGATTGCCCTTCACCGCCTGGCCCTGAGAGAGTTGCAGCAAGCGGTCCACGCTGGTTTGCC
CCAGCAGGCGAAAATCCTGTTTGATGGTGGTTGACGGCGGGATATAACATGAGCTGTCTTCGGTATCGTC
GTATCCCACTACCGAGATATCCGCACCAACGCGCAGCCCGGACTCGGTAATGGCGCGCATTGCGCCCAGC
GCCATCTGATCGTTGGCAACCAGCATCGCAGTGGGAACGATGCCCTCATTCAGCATTTGCATGGTTTGTT
GAAAACCGGACATGGCACTCCAGTCGCCTTCCCGTTCCGCTATCGGCTGAATTTGATTGCGAGTGAGATA
TTTATGCCAGCCAGCCAGACGCAGACGCGCCGAGACAGAACTTAATGGGCCCGCTAACAGCGCGATTTGC
TGGTGACCCAATGCGACCAGATGCTCCACGCCCAGTCGCGTACCGTCTTCATGGGAGAAAATAATACTGT
TGATGGGTGTCTGGTCAGAGACATCAAGAAATAACGCCGGAACATTAGTGCAGGCAGCTTCCACAGCAAT
GGCATCCTGGTCATCCAGCGGATAGTTAATGATCAGCCCACTGACGCGTTGCGCGAGAAGATTGTGCACC
GCCGCTTTACAGGCTTCGACGCCGCTTCGTTCTACCATCGACACCACCACGCTGGCACCCAGTTGATCGG
CGCGAGATTTAATCGCCGCGACAATTTGCGACGGCGCGTGCAGGGCCAGACTGGAGGTGGCAACGCCAAT
CAGCAACGACTGTTTGCCCGCCAGTTGTTGTGCCACGCGGTTGGGAATGTAATTCAGCTCCGCCATCGCC
GCTTCCACTTTTTCCCGCGTTTTCGCAGAAACGTGGCTGGCCTGGTTCACCACGCGGGAAACGGTCTGAT
AAGAGACACCGGCATACTCTGCGACATCGTATAACGTTACTGGTTTCACATTCACCACCCTGAATTGACT
CTCTTCCGGGCGCTATCATGCCATACCGCGAAAGGTTTTGCACCATTCGATGGTGTCGGGTACCGAGCTC
GAATT
[32 nt withheld, positions 1884-1915]
CGGTCGAGGTGCCGTAAAGCT
[56 nt withheld, positions 1937-1992]
G
[124 nt withheld, positions 1994-2117]
CGCCTGATGCGGTATTTTCTCCTTACGCATCTGTGCGGTATTTCACACCGCATATGGTGCACTCTCAGTA
CAATCTGCTCTGATGCCGCATAGTTAAGCCAGCCCCGACACCCGCCAACACCCGCTGACGCGCCCTGACG
GGCTTGTCTGCTCCCGGCATCCGCTTACAGACAAGCTGTGACCGTCTCCGGGAGCTGCATGTGTCAGAGG
TTTTCACCGTCATCACCGAAACGCGCGAGACGAAAGGGCCTCGTGATACGCCTATTTTTATAGGTTAATG
TCATGATAATAATGGTTTCTTAGACGTCAGGTGGCACTTTTCGGGGAAATGTGCGCGGAACCCCTATTTG
TTTATTTTTCTAAATACATTCAAATATGTATCCGCTCATGAGACAATAACCCTGATAAATGCTTCAATAA
TATTGAAAAAGGAAGAGTATGAGTATTCAACATTTCCGTGTCGCCCTTATTCCCTTTTTTGCGGCATTTT
GCCTTCCTGTTTTTGCTCACCCAGAAACGCTGGTGAAAGTAAAAGATGCTGAAGATCAGTTGGGTGCACG
AGTGGGTTACATCGAACTGGATCTCAACAGCGGTAAGATCCTTGAGAGTTTTCGCCCCGAAGAACGTTTT
CCAATGATGAGCACTTTTAAAGTTCTGCTATGTCATACACTATTATCCCGTATTGACGCCGGGCAAGAGC
AACTCGGTCGCCGGGCGCGGTATTCTCAGAATGACTTGGTTGAGTACTCACCAGTCACAGAAAAGCATCT
TACGGATGGCATGACAGTAAGAGAATTATGCAGTGCTGCCATAACCATGAGTGATAACACTGCGGCCAAC
TTACTTCTGACAACGATCGGAGGACCGAAGGAGCTAACCGCTTTTTTGCACAACATGGGGGATCATGTAA
CTCGCCTTGATCGTTGGGAACCGGAGCTGAATGAAGCCATACCAAACGACGAGCGTGACACCACGATGCC
TGTAGCAATGGCAACAACGTTGCGCAAACTATTAACTGGCGAACTACTTACTCTAGCTTCCCGGCAACAA
TTAATAGACTGGATGGAGGCGGATAAAGTTGCAGGACCACTTCTGCGCTCGGCCCTTCCGGCTGGCTGGT
TTATTGCTGATAAATCTGGAGCCGGTGAGCGTGGGTCTCGCGGTATCATTGCAGCACTGGGGCCAGATGG
TAAGCCCTCCCGTATCGTAGTTATCTACACGACGGGGAGTCAGGCAACTATGGATGAACGAAATAGACAG
ATCGCTGAGATAGGTGCCTCACTGATTAAGCATTGGTAACTGTCAGACCAAGTTTACTCATATATACTTT
AGATTGATTTAAAACTTCATTTTTAATTTAAAAGGATCTAGGTGAAGATCCTTTTTGATAATCTCATGAC
CAAAATCCCTTAACGTGAGTTTTCGTTCCACTGAGCGTCAGACCCCGTAGAAAAGATCAAAGGATCTTCT
TGAGATCCTTTTTTTCTGCGCGTAATCTGCTGCTTGCAAACAAAAAAACCACCGCTACCAGCGGTGGTTT
GTTTGCCGGATCAAGAGCTACCAACTCTTTTTCCGAAGGTAACTGGCTTCAGCAGAGCGCAGATACCAAA
TACTGTCCTTCTAGTGTAGCCGTAGTTAGGCCACCACTTCAAGAACTCTGTAGCACCGCCTACATACCTC
GCTCTGCTAATCCTGTTACCAGTGGCTGCTGCCAGTGGCGATAAGTCGTGTCTTACCGGGTTGGACTCAA
GACGATAGTTACCGGATAAGGCGCAGCGGTCGGGCTGAACGGGGGGTTCGTGCACACAGCCCAGCTTGGA
GCGAACGACCTACACCGAACTGAGATACCTACAGCGTGAGCTATGAGAAAGCGCCACGCTTCCCGAAGGG
AGAAAGGCGGACAGGTATCCGGTAAGCGGCAGGGTCGGAACAGGAGAGCGCACGAGGGAGCTTCCAGGGG
GAAACGCCTGGTATCTTTATAGTCCTGTCGGGTTTCGCCACCTCTGACTTGAGCGTCGATTTTTGTGATG
CTCGTCAGGGGGGCGGAGCCTATGGAAAAACGCCAGCAACGCGGCCTTTTTACGGTTCCTGGCCTTTTGC
TGGCCTTTTGCTCACATGTTCTTTCCTGCGTTATCCCCTGATTCTGTGGATAACCGTATTACCGCCTTTG
AGTGAGCTGATACCGCTCGCCGCAGCCGAACGACCGAGCGCAGCGAGTCAGTGAGCGAGGAAGCGGAAGA
GCGCCCAATACGCAAACCGCCTCTCCCCGCGCGTTGGCCGATTCATTAATGCAGCTGAT
